Addgene plasmid #223042: rag2:LRRC10_CE_pISceI
Purpose: Express LRRC10 gene in mesenchymal lineage of Zebrafish.
Depositing lab: Alejandro Gutierrez. Depositing organization: Boston Children's Hospital. Publication: A methyltransferase-independent role for METTL1 in tRNA aminoacylation and oncogenic transformation. Ali RH, Orellana EA, Lee SH, Chae YC, Chen Y, Clauwaert J, Kennedy AL, Gutierrez AE, Papke DJ, Valenzuela M, Silverman B, Falzetta A, Ficarro SB, Marto JA, Fletcher CDM, Perez-Atayde A, Alcindor T, Shimamura A, Prensner JR, Gregory RI, Gutierrez A. Mol Cell. 2025 Mar 6;85(5):948-961.e11. doi: 10.1016/j.molcel.2025.01.003. Epub 2025 Jan 31. PubMed 39892392.
Backbone
  Vector backbone: Rag2 plasmid
  Backbone size w/o insert (bp): 12500
  Vector type: Express the insert(gene) in mesenchymal lineage of Zebrafish.
Growth in bacteria
  Bacterial resistance: Ampicillin, 100 μg/mL
  Growth temperature: 37°C
  Growth strain: NEB Stable
  Copy number: Low Copy
Gene/Insert
  Gene/Insert name: LRRC10
  Species: H. sapiens (human)
  Insert size (bp): 831
  Entrez Gene: LRRC10 (a.k.a. HRLRRP, LRRC10A, MGC125812)
  Promoter: Rag2
  Cloning method: Restriction Enzyme; 5′ cloning site BamHi (unknown if destroyed); 3′ cloning site Clai (unknown if destroyed)
  Sequencing primers: 5′ CTGTGGTAAAGCCATGGTTG
Terms and licenses: Academic/Nonprofit Terms; Industry Terms: Not Available to Industry
How to cite: rag2:LRRC10_CE_pISceI was a gift from Alejandro Gutierrez (Addgene plasmid # 223042 ; http://n2t.net/addgene:223042 ; RRID:Addgene_223042)
