[The description below was written by a language model from this plasmid's Addgene catalogue record and pLannotate feature annotations shown in this document.]
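Description:
rag2:LRRC10_CE_pISceI is a zebrafish transgenesis plasmid designed to express human LRRC10 from the rag2 promoter, which the record describes as directing expression in the mesenchymal lineage of zebrafish. The bacterial portion is pBluescript-like: a ColE1/pUC-type origin, an f1 origin, an ampicillin resistance gene with its own promoter, remnants of the lac promoter/operator and lacZα region, flanking T3 and T7 promoters, and fragments of the pBluescript multiple cloning site. Although the origin is annotated as a high-copy type, the catalogue lists the plasmid as low copy. The name indicates an I-SceI meganuclease backbone, a format commonly used for co-injection into zebrafish embryos to promote genomic integration. The I-SceI sites themselves are not annotated in the feature table.

The 831 bp LRRC10 coding sequence was cloned by restriction enzymes and is followed by SV40 polyadenylation signals. About 5 kb of unannotated sequence lies upstream of it, consistent with the rag2 promoter named in the catalogue, though the annotation does not identify it. Downstream, on the opposite strand, is an EGFP coding sequence with SV40-derived sequences nearby, suggesting a second, independent reporter cassette for identifying transgenic animals. About 1 kb of unannotated sequence lies upstream of EGFP in its reading direction, but the record does not state which promoter drives EGFP or what "CE" in the name means. The sequenced plasmid is 11,796 nt, shorter than the listed backbone size plus insert would imply. The associated publication concerns METTL1 in oncogenic transformation, so the construct was presumably used to test candidate gene function in a zebrafish tumour model, but the record gives no further detail.
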