Features (pLannotate 1.2.2; 22 found; start..end, strand, type, name):
   5126..5956    +  CDS            LRRC10: LRC10_HUMAN - Experimental evidence at transcript level: Swiss-Prot protein existence level 2. May play important roles in cardiac development and/or cardiac function. From Homo sapiens (Human).
   5969..6103    -  polyA_signal   SV40 poly(A) signal: SV40 polyadenylation signal
   6124..6258    -  polyA_signal   SV40 poly(A) signal: SV40 polyadenylation signal
   6281..6364    -  CDS            large T antigen (fragment): large T antigen from SV40 (simian virus 40)
   6380..6512    +  polyA_signal   SV40 poly(A) signal: SV40 polyadenylation signal
   6517..6534    +  promoter       T7 promoter (fragment): promoter for bacteriophage T7 RNA polymerase
   6563..7279    -  CDS            EGFP: EGFP is a basic (constitutively fluorescent) green fluorescent protein published in 1996, derived from Aequorea victoria. It is reported to be a rapidly-maturing weak dimer with moderate acid sensitivity.
   8366..8449    -  CDS            large T antigen (fragment): large T antigen from SV40 (simian virus 40)
   8460..8482    -  misc_feature   MCS (fragment): pBluescript multiple cloning site
   8501..8522    -  misc_feature   MCS (fragment): pBluescript multiple cloning site
   8531..8549    -  promoter       T7 promoter: promoter for bacteriophage T7 RNA polymerase
   8557..8712    +  CDS            lacZα (fragment): LacZα fragment of β-galactosidase; lacZ fragment
   8743..9171    -  rep_origin     f1 ori (sequence partly withheld): f1 bacteriophage origin of replication; arrow indicates direction of (+) strand synthesis
   9198..9302    +  promoter       AmpR promoter: bla
   9303..10163   +  CDS            AmpR: β-lactamase; bla; confers resistance to ampicillin, carbenicillin, and related antibiotics
  10334..10922   +  rep_origin     ori: high-copy-number ColE1/pMB1/pBR322/pUC origin of replication
  11105..11197   +  CDS            lacI (fragment): lac repressor; lacI; The lac repressor binds to the lac operator to inhibit transcription in E. coli. This inhibition can be relieved by adding lactose or isopropyl-β-D-thiogalactopyranoside (IPTG).
  11210..11231   +  protein_bind   CAP binding site: CAP binding activates transcription in the presence of cAMP. E. coli catabolite activator protein
  11246..11276   +  promoter       lac promoter: promoter for the E. coli lac operon
  11280..11302   +  protein_bind   lac operator (fragment): The lac repressor binds to the lac operator to inhibit transcription in E. coli. This inhibition can be relieved by adding lactose or isopropyl-β-D-thiogalactopyranoside (IPTG). lac repressor encoded by lacI
  11345..11363   +  promoter       T3 promoter: promoter for bacteriophage T3 RNA polymerase
  11376..11395   -  misc_feature   MCS (fragment): pBluescript multiple cloning site
>Addgene plasmid #223042 | rag2:LRRC10_CE_pISceI | addgene full sequence | sequence record 443741 | Addgene NGS Result
GCACTCGTGGTTACGGGTTTTTGTTTTGCACTCTTGCACACACATCTCTCGGCCTCCAAAACAAACACAC
AACTGCACGAGGGCTCGAAGCCCCCACCGAAAAACAAAAACATTATGCTAATGAGGAAGGCACAGCTGTT
CCCTTCTTCACTCTCTCTCTCGTTCTTTCAACAACAGTCGCCTAATTTCTCTCGTTCCTTTAAAGAGCCG
CCAAGCAGAAACAGTTAATGCAAATATAAGCCTGCGGGAAATAAGGAGAATTTTTACAAAATCCGAGCTT
CCCCTCCTGCCAAAATGTGATGTGTGACTCACGCATTCGATATTTGGTGTAATGAGAGTGAATCATTCTG
CTCCACACCGAACCCGATGCCACAGACCACTCAGATGCACACCGAGGAGACTATTTTAACAGCACATTAC
ATCCAGACTGTCACAGATGCATTACCAAGAGTGTGATTTCAGTGTCGAATGCAGGTCTTAAAGGAAAATC
TGTTGCGATTGCATGTGCGCTAACTAGACACGACCAACGAATGGGAACAATCTGTGAAATATTATACAAT
CACAGGCAATTAAAAGATGTTTAAAGTTCAATTTAGTTTTAATTAATATGTTATATAAAACTAATCTGTT
TTAAATGTATATTTATGATTTTAGCTTTAGCTAGCCTCTTGACCAGCAGCTGAAGTGTCCGGCAAGTACC
TAAAAGGGAGACCACATGSSWRWGSTMGGTKKGGKYCYWAAKSCCCSRGTATAAACCAGCAGGTCAACCT
GTGGTCTGTGTGGGTCCTAATGCCCCAGTATAAACCAGCAGGTCAACCTGTGGTCTGTGTGGGTCCTAAT
GCCCCAGTATAAACCAGCAGGTCAACCTGTGGTCTGTGTGGGTCCTAATGCCCCAGTATAAACCAGCAGG
TCAACCTGTGGTCTGTGTGGGTCCTAATGCCCCWRWRWWRAYMARMMRRKSWMCCKRYKSTCTGTGKKGG
TMMWAAWKYCCCAGKATRWCCTTCCTACCCTGGCATCCTGGACAAATTTGCTCACTGTCCTCTGTCCATC
ATGGCCTCCTAACCATCCCCATATCATAATTGGCTTTATCACTCTAGCTGGGGCCGAAATCGCATACTTC
CATTTTATGAGGTACGCTAAAATCAGTATGCGAGCCAAGTAATATGTCCGAATACTTCCGGCGAGATTCT
AGAGTGTGCATTCGATGCACGCTACGCTATTCCATGATGCCCCGTGAGAGAATTCTTGAATCGGAGAGAA
GCAACGCAACTCATGCGGGTAGGTTACGTGACGATGACATATTGGCGGATGTAGTACGTCCAAGTTCCAT
TCATACTGCTCACATTCATATTTTATAGAATGTTCTTTTCCCACAGCCAAGTAGTAAGTTTAAATTCAAA
TACAGTACCTACTAAGTAGTAGTAGACGGTTTCGGACGCAGCCCCTGTCTCCTCTCCACCAATATACTGG
TGTGTAGTGTGCGGTCTGGTGCAATATGGCTGCCATCGCGTCATCCAGGTGGATGCTGCACACTGGTGGT
TGATGAGGAGATTTTGCCCAAAAAAGTGTTTTGAGTTTCCAGAAAAGCGCGATATAAATGTAAGGAATTA
TCATTAGCTTATTATAATGGAACTTTCTGGATAACTTGTGCCAGAGCTAGGGGCCATTAAAACTTTGCCC
TGGGGTACCTCAGGGAGCTGCAAGGAAGTGCTATAGGGCTAATGAAATGTTTGGGGGAAAAAAAAAAATT
TTATAAGTAAAAATAAAACTAAAATAATTAATAATTTCATTGTTGAAAATTATAGTAAAATTGATAAACA
AGATAAGCAGCATTAGTATAAAAAACTAAAAACAAACGTAATTTAAAATAATTAAATTGTTTTAAATAAA
TTATACAAAATAATGTTTACAACGACACGGTGGTGCAGTAGGTAGTGCTGTCGCCAGCAAAGCAAGAAGG
TCGCTGGTTCGAGCCTCAGCTGGATCACTTGATGTTTCTGTGTGGAGCATTCGCGTGCGTTTAACCCCAG
ATTAATAAAGAGACTAAGCCGAAAAGAAAATAAATGTATGAAAATGTTTACGTAAAATGTAAATAAATGC
ATGATTAATAAAATATATGAATTTTAAAGATTGAGGTAGAATTGTTTTATTATTCACACATTTGGTTATT
TTTAATCAGTGACAACTTGTGATGCTCTTTATATTGTTTATTACGCTACTTTGAATATTCAGTCTCAAAT
TGCATGTAAATACGACTTCAAAGCAGAATTAGTTTAATTTAATTGCCTGTAAACAGTGTTGTACTTTGAT
GGTGATTGTCTGATAATAATATGATTTCACTATTTAAAATTTGAAAAAAAAAAATCTGAAAAATACTCAC
CGGCCACTTTATTAGGTACACCTGTCTAACTGCTTGTTAACGTAAATTTCTAATCAGCCAATCACCAGGC
AGCAACTCAGTGCATTTAGGCATGTAGACATGGTCAAGACGATCTGCTGCAGTTCAAAGCGAGCATCAGA
ATGGAGAAGCAAGGTGATTTAAGTGACTTTAAACGTGACGTGTTTGTTGGTGCCAGACGGGCTGGTCTGA
GTATTTCAGAAACTGCTGATTTACTGGGGTTTTCACACACAAACATCTCTGGGGTTTACAGAGAATGGTC
CAAAAAAAGATAATATCCAGTGAGCGGCAGTTCTGTGGGGGCAAATGTCTTGTTGATGCCAGAGGTCAGA
GGAGAATGGCCTGACTGGTTCCAGCTGATAGAAAGGCAACAGTAATTCAAATAACCACTCGTTAGAACTG
AGGCATGCAGAAGAGCACCTTTGAACACAACATGTCGAACCTTGAGGCGGGTGGGCTACAGCAGCTCAAG
ACCACATCGGGTGCCACTCCTGTCAGCTAAGAACAGGAAACTGAGGCTACAATTCGCACAGGCTCAACAT
AAGTAGACAATAGAAGATTGAACATTATGTTGCCTGGTCAGATGGATACATTCTACCTTGTATCAACAGT
TCAGGCTGGTGATGGTGGTGTAATGGTGTGGGGGATATATTCTTGGCACACTTTGGGCCCATTAGTACCA
ATTAACCATCGTGTCAACGCCACAGCCTAACTGAGTATTGTTGCTGACCATGTTCATTTCTTTTTGACCA
CAGTGTACCCATCTTCTGATGGCTACTTCCTGCAGGATAATGCACCATGTCATAAAGCGTGAATGATCTC
AGACTGGTTTCTTGAACATGACAATGAGTTCACTGTGCTCGAATGACCTCCACAGTCACCAGATCTCAAT
CCAATAGAGCGCCTTTGGGGTGTGGTAGAATGGAAGATTCGCATCCTGGATGTGCAGCCGACAAATCTGC
ATGATGCTAGCATGTCAATATGGACCAAAATCTCTGAGGAATTTTCCAGTACCTGGTTGAAATGCAAAAG
GAAGGGAATCTATGCTAAGGCAAAAAGAGGTCCAACCCAGTACTAGTGGGGTGTACATAATAAAGTGGCC
GGTGAGTGTATATTGTTAAGGATATCTAGATAATCCAAATAATTTACAGCACTATTTAAAAAAAAAACTT
TATGTCACCAAGTCTGCATTTATTTGATCACAATTACAGTCGAAAAAGCAATATCGGGATACATTGTTTC
CATTTAAAATAACTATATTATATTTTAAATATTTTTGACAATGTTATTTCTTTAATGCCAAAGCTAAATT
GTATTCAATCTGAATTTTAGTGTCACATGATCCTTCAGAAAATATTAACACATTGCTAAAAATGTATATT
ATTATCAATTTGGATTTTTTTTTTTTTTTTGTATATTAACCTATGCTATTGGTTACTATACAAAAGTATT
ACTGTGAATATATGCATATACAGAACCGTATCAAGCGCGGGGGGTGGTTGGGTTATGTCCCCATTTGGAA
AGACCTGGAAACATTCATAATGACTAAAATTGCACGGAAAAATATAATATCTATGAGTATTGCTGATCAG
CAGCACAAAACCAGAACTCCATATTAATAAACAGCCAATGATGCAGTGAGTTTGTGCATGTTTTCATTCA
AACTCGTGTGATTGTGCTCAAACACCTGTTGTGAGCAGCAGTTGCAAACAGTAAACCTCAAGAGGAGCCA
GTCAACCTTCACAAACACTCAACCTCTGGCTCACTCACTAAACAATTCGCGTTAATATCTAAAATAAAAA
TTTCCAGCACCAAACAGCTCTCAGATTTCGGAGTACACTGACCAAGAGGTAAGAAGTAACGTTACATTAC
TAGGACGACTATTGTAAGACTAGATATGTAATATTTGGAAGCGTACGTGTTTTAAGTGACATATAGAGTA
GAGGAACTGATGGAAATACGATTTGCATAATGTAAAATGATATATATTAAAATATAGGCTACAGTAGGTA
ACGTGGTTTACATATAACGTTACTGTGTTAATGTAGTGCTCAGTTACTCGTGTTGACAGTTATTATTAGT
GCTTGCTAATTTGTTTGTTAATGCTTCTCTTGCGTATTTGATTACCTTCAGGCGAATCTAAAACATATCA
GATGTAGAAACGGCAGAAAAATGTTGAAGAAAATACGAGAATAGTAGCTTTTGGAGCACATAGAAAAGTA
CATCAGATAAAGCCTACCGTTTAAACGCAGACGCCGCTCTCGCACTGAATGCTGGGTACTGTAGTCCTTA
TATTGTATGCTTAATGTGCGTCTCAACGGGAAACTAGAGTTAGGAAAACTACAATTTCCTGTGGAAAATG
TTTCTGTTTTCGGGGAAACAGCGAAAGAAAGATATGGTTCCGCGTTTTTTTCTTACTTTGAATAATAAAA
TAAGACCTAACTACACACTTCGCTTACTCTTATGCTAATTTGAAGCACTAGCATTCTTTGATACAATGAT
AATCATTTAAACATCACAGTTATACTACAAATACTATGGTTAAACTATGTCTAGTGTAGTGTAACACTAT
GGTTGCCATTGTTATCTTTAAGTTTAAGTATTATCTGTGGTAAAGCCATGGTTGGTTTTTATAAGAGGTA
ATAAAATTAACATTGTACAATTAAATGACTATAAATTAATGTTTTTTTTTATTTTTTTTACACAGCTACC
TTCAAAAAGGGATCCATGGGGAACACCATCAGGGCCCTCGTGGCCTTCATCCCTGCTGACCGTTGCCAGA
ACTATGTGGTCAGGGACCTCCGTGAGATGCCGCTGGACAAGATGGTGGATCTGAGTGGGAGCCAGTTACG
CCGCTTCCCCCTGCACGTGTGCTCCTTCAGGGAGCTGGTCAAGCTCTACCTGAGCGACAACCACCTCAAT
AGCCTGCCTCCGGAGCTGGGGCAGCTACAGAACCTGCAGATTCTGGCCTTGGATTTCAACAACTTCAAGG
CTCTGCCCCAGGTGGTGTGCACCTTGAAACAGCTCTGCATCCTCTACCTGGGCAACAACAAACTCTGCGA
CCTCCCCAGTGAGCTGAGCCTGCTCCAGAACCTCAGGACCCTGTGGATCGAGGCCAACTGCCTCACCCAG
CTGCCGGATGTGGTCTGTGAGCTGAGTCTCCTTAAGACTCTGCATGCCGGCTCCAACGCCCTGCGTTTGC
TGCCAGGCCAGCTCCGGCGCCTCCAGGAGCTGAGGACCATCTGGCTCTCGGGCAACCGGCTAACTGACTT
TCCCACTGTGCTGCTTCACATGCCCTTCCTGGAGGTGATTGATGTGGACTGGAACAGCATCCGTTACTTC
CCCAGCCTGGCGCACCTGTCAAGTCTGAAGCTGGTCATCTATGACCACAATCCTTGCAGGAACGCACCCA
AGGTGGCCAAAGGTGTGCGCCGTGTGGGGAGATGGGCAGAGGAGACGCCAGAGCCCGACCCTAGAAAAGC
CAGGCGCTATGCGTTGGTCAGAGAGGAAAGCCAGGAGCTACAGGCACCAGTCCCTCTACTTCCTCCTACC
AACTCCTGAATCGATGATGATCCAGACATGATAAGATACATTGATGAGTTTGGACAAACCACAACTAGAA
TGCAGTGAAAAAAATGCTTTATTTGTGAAATTTGTGATGCTATTGCTTTATTTGTAACCATTATAAGCTG
CAATAAACAAGTTAACAACAACAATTCGATGATGATCCAGACATGATAAGATACATTGATGAGTTTGGAC
AAACCACAACTAGAATGCAGTGAAAAAAATGCTTTATTTGTGAAATTTGTGATGCTATTGCTTTATTTGT
AACCATTATAAGCTGCAATAAACAAGTTAACAACAACAATTGCATTCATTTTATGTTTCAGGTTCAGGGG
GAGGTGTGGGAGGTTTTTTAAAGCAAGTAAAACCTCTACAAATGTGGTATGGCTGATTATGATCCTCTAG
ATCAGATCTCTTGTTTATTGCAGCTTATAATGGTTACAAATAAAGCAATAGCATCACAAATTTCACAAAT
AAAGCATTTTTTTCACTGCATTCTAGTTGTGGTTTGTCCAAACTCATCAATGTATCTTATCATGTCTGGA
TCTACGTAATACGACTCACTATAGTTCTAGAGGCTCGAGAGGGGCCGCTTTACTTGTACAGCTCGTCCAT
GCCGAGAGTGATCCCGGCGGCGGTCACGAACTCCAGCAGGACCATGTGATCGCGCTTCTCGTTGGGGTCT
TTGCTCAGGGCGGACTGGGTGCTCAGGTAGTGGTTGTCGGGCAGCAGCACGGGGCCGTCGCCGATGGGGG
TGTTCTGCTGGTAGTGGTCGGCGAGCTGCACGCTGCCGTCCTCGATGTTGTGGCGGATCTTGAAGTTCAC
CTTGATGCCGTTCTTCTGCTTGTCGGCCATGATATAGACGTTGTGGCTGTTGTAGTTGTACTCCAGCTTG
TGCCCCAGGATGTTGCCGTCCTCCTTGAAGTCGATGCCCTTCAGCTCGATGCGGTTCACCAGGGTGTCGC
CCTCGAACTTCACCTCGGCGCGGGTCTTGTAGTTGCCGTCGTCCTTGAAGAAGATGGTGCGCTCCTGGAC
GTAGCCTTCGGGCATGGCGGACTTGAAGAAGTCGTGCTGCTTCATGTGGTCGGGGTAGCGGCTGAAGCAC
TGCACGCCGTAGGTCAGGGTGGTCACGAGGGTGGGCCAGGGCACGGGCAGCTTGCCGGTGGTGCAGATGA
ACTTCAGGGTCAGCTTGCCGTAGGTGGCATCGCCCTCGCCCTCGCCGGACACGCTGAACTTGTGGCCGTT
TACGTCGCCGTCCAGCTCGACCAGGATGGGCACCACCCCGGTGAACAGCTCTTCGCCCTTGCTCACCATG
GTCACTGTCTGCTTTGCTGTTGGTCTGGGCTCCTGGGTCACTGGCTTACTAATGGAGTCTTTATGTATGA
GGACTCTTATCAATTGTTCTTCTATAAAGGTCTGCAGTGTTTCTGTTCGTCCCCTACATGGACACCCAGA
GCCTCCTAAATACAGGAGCCCTGATAACTGCACAAGTGCTCAGATTCCAGCAGGGTGGAAATGAGATAAA
GTGTGCAGATGGGGAGGGGGACGTGAATGAGAGATTTGAGGGATGAAAAGGATGGATGAACGCATTGAAA
ATAGCCCCTTTCACAAAATAATACCAGTAAATTGTCATATAATTAATGACCAGACCTTTACCTGTAAATG
ATGTGATGTTCATATACAGAAGAATGCCAACAATTTACAGATGATTTTACAAATTCTTAATTTTCCTTTT
CTAAATGGATTTGTTCACACATTATCTCTTCAAAGCAATTGAATTTTCTGGAAAAGATTGGCTGTGTGTG
TAAAAGGTGCTACTGAGGAATTTAATGTGACATGGAATGAAGCAAACAGCAGCCTAAGACAGGATGGCAG
GAAAAATGTCACATGTTTAAAATAAGAGTGAAACCAACGACCTGGACTTATAGAGACTGTGTGTCCTTAG
GCAAAGCTCTTGTACAAACAGTGCTTGTGACTGTGAAATTCGGGGTTTGCCTGGATTGTGTTAAATGTGT
GCTTGGATGTATCATAAAAAAGAATCGGTTCTCTGTATTTGACATTTTCTGTAATTTATCTAAAGTTACA
ACTGGCTATGCCTGATTTTTATCACTATTGAATCAATCATTTTAAAGAATGTTAAGTCTGCTGATTTGGA
GAGCTCATTTACATTTATTTTGAATGTCTCTTATTTAACACAACTGATTTAAGCTTTAGATCTGCGAAGA
TACGGCCACGGGTGCTCTTGATCCTGTGGCTGATTTTGGACTGTGCTGCTCGCAGCTGCTGATGAATCAC
ATACTTCCTCCATTTTCTTCCACTGATTGACTGTTATAATTTCCCTAATTTCCAGGTCAAGGTGCTGTGC
ATTGTGGTAATAGATGTGACATGATTGCATTCATTTTATGTTTCAGGTTCAGGGGGAGGTGTGGGAGGTT
TTTTAAAGCAAGTAAAACCTCTACAAATGTGGTATGGCTGATTATGATCCTCTAGATCAGATCCACTAGT
TCTAGAGCGGCCATTACCCTGTTATCCCTAGGCCGCCACCGCGGTGGAGCTCCAATTCGCCCTATAGTGA
GTCGTATTACGCGCGCTCACTGGCCGTCGTTTTACAACGTCGTGACTGGGAAAACCCTGGCGTTACCCAA
CTTAATCGCCTTGCAGCACATCCCCCTTTCGCCAGCTGGCGTAATAGCGAAGAGGCCCGCACCGATCGCC
CTTCCCAACAGTTGCGCAGCCTGAATGGCGAATGGAAATTGTAAGCGTTAATATTTTGTTAAAATTCGCG
TTAAATTTTTGTTAAATCAGCTCATTTTTTAACCAATAGGCCGAAATCGGCAAAATCCCTTATAAATCAA
AAGAATAGACCGAGATAGGGT
[37 nt withheld, positions 8842-8878]
AAAGAACGTGGACTCCAACGTCAAAGG
[49 nt withheld, positions 8906-8954]
T
[91 nt withheld, positions 8956-9046]
G
[124 nt withheld, positions 9048-9171]
CAGGTGGCACTTTTCGGGGAAATGTGCGCGGAACCCCTATTTGTTTATTTTTCTAAATACATTCAAATAT
GTATCCGCTCATGAGACAATAACCCTGATAAATGCTTCAATAATATTGAAAAAGGAAGAGTATGAGTATT
CAACATTTCCGTGTCGCCCTTATTCCCTTTTTTGCGGCATTTTGCCTTCCTGTTTTTGCTCACCCAGAAA
CGCTGGTGAAAGTAAAAGATGCTGAAGATCAGTTGGGTGCACGAGTGGGTTACATCGAACTGGATCTCAA
CAGCGGTAAGATCCTTGAGAGTTTTCGCCCCGAAGAACGTTTTCCAATGATGAGCACTTTTAAAGTTCTG
CTATGTGGCGCGGTATTATCCCGTATTGACGCCGGGCAAGAGCAACTCGGTCGCCGCATACACTATTCTC
AGAATGACTTGGTTGAGTACTCACCAGTCACAGAAAAGCATCTTACGGATGGCATGACAGTAAGAGAATT
ATGCAGTGCTGCCATAACCATGAGTGATAACACTGCGGCCAACTTACTTCTGACAACGATCGGAGGACCG
AAGGAGCTAACCGCTTTTTTGCACAACATGGGGGATCATGTAACTCGCCTTGATCGTTGGGAACCGGAGC
TGAATGAAGCCATACCAAACGACGAGCGTGACACCACGATGCCTGTAGCAATGGCAACAACGTTGCGCAA
ACTATTAACTGGCGAACTACTTACTCTAGCTTCCCGGCAACAATTAATAGACTGGATGGAGGCGGATAAA
GTTGCAGGACCACTTCTGCGCTCGGCCCTTCCGGCTGGCTGGTTTATTGCTGATAAATCTGGAGCCGGTG
AGCGTGGGTCTCGCGGTATCATTGCAGCACTGGGGCCAGATGGTAAGCCCTCCCGTATCGTAGTTATCTA
CACGACGGGGAGTCAGGCAACTATGGATGAACGAAATAGACAGATCGCTGAGATAGGTGCCTCACTGATT
AAGCATTGGTAACTGTCAGACCAAGTTTACTCATATATACTTTAGATTGATTTAAAACTTCATTTTTAAT
TTAAAAGGATCTAGGTGAAGATCCTTTTTGATAATCTCATGACCAAAATCCCTTAACGTGAGTTTTCGTT
CCACTGAGCGTCAGACCCCGTAGAAAAGATCAAAGGATCTTCTTGAGATCCTTTTTTTCTGCGCGTAATC
TGCTGCTTGCAAACAAAAAAACCACCGCTACCAGCGGTGGTTTGTTTGCCGGATCAAGAGCTACCAACTC
TTTTTCCGAAGGTAACTGGCTTCAGCAGAGCGCAGATACCAAATACTGTTCTTCTAGTGTAGCCGTAGTT
AGGCCACCACTTCAAGAACTCTGTAGCACCGCCTACATACCTCGCTCTGCTAATCCTGTTACCAGTGGCT
GCTGCCAGTGGCGATAAGTCGTGTCTTACCGGGTTGGACTCAAGACGATAGTTACCGGATAAGGCGCAGC
GGTCGGGCTGAACGGGGGGTTCGTGCACACAGCCCAGCTTGGAGCGAACGACCTACACCGAACTGAGATA
CCTACAGCGTGAGCTATGAGAAAGCGCCACGCTTCCCGAAGGGAGAAAGGCGGACAGGTATCCGGTAAGC
GGCAGGGTCGGAACAGGAGAGCGCACGAGGGAGCTTCCAGGGGGAAACGCCTGGTATCTTTATAGTCCTG
TCGGGTTTCGCCACCTCTGACTTGAGCGTCGATTTTTGTGATGCTCGTCAGGGGGGCGGAGCCTATGGAA
AAACGCCAGCAACGCGGCCTTTTTACGGTTCCTGGCCTTTTGCTGGCCTTTTGCTCACATGTTCTTTCCT
GCGTTATCCCCTGATTCTGTGGATAACCGTATTACCGCCTTTGAGTGAGCTGATACCGCTCGCCGCAGCC
GAACGACCGAGCGCAGCGAGTCAGTGAGCGAGGAAGCGGAAGAGCGCCCAATACGCAAACCGCCTCTCCC
CGCGCGTTGGCCGATTCATTAATGCAGCTGGCACGACAGGTTTCCCGACTGGAAAGCGGGCAGTGAGCGC
AACGCAATTAATGTGAGTTAGCTCACTCATTAGGCACCCCAGGCTTTACACTTTATGCTTCCGGCTCGTA
TGTTGTGTGGAATTGTGAGCGGATAACAATTTCACACAGGAAACAGCTATGACCATGATTACGCCAAGCG
CGCAATTAACCCTCACTAAAGGGAACAAAAGCTGGGTACCGGGCCCCCCCTCGAATTACCCTGTTATCCC
TATCGAGCAAAATCAATCCTAATGTAAAATAGTATACGTTCATCATTATAATGCAAACACTGTAGAACTG
TTGTGTTGTGCCTTGCATTTCATTCTCAGTTTCTTATCGTCTGTCTCTTTTTACGACAGAGCTAGAAAAA
ACTAGCCTTCATTTGCCATCGCCGTATGCAAATCCACTCCAGAACTCAACAGGTTTGTTCTGCGGCGGGT
GTAAGTGTGAACACCGGCATGTAAGTGCGCTTGAGCAGGAGAATAAAGCGCTCAGAGACACCGGAGGAAT
CCTTTATTTTGCGTTGCGCCTCAGGGGATTCGCTGAGCCTTCTCTTCATGGCCCTGCTCTTCAGACACAG
GTGCTCCGCTGTTTGTGTTTTTCACTGTTCTTCAG
